Addgene plasmid #12725: DCT.VV.Orf37
Purpose: This plasmid was designed for screening purposes and may contain discrepancies relative to the current canonical GenBank version of the gene.
Depositing lab: Jack Bennink & Jon Yewdell. Depositing organization: National Institute of Allergy and Infectious Diseases (NIAID). Publication: Identification of poxvirus CD8+ T cell determinants to enable rational design and characterization of smallpox vaccines. Tscharke DC, Karupiah G, Zhou J, Palmore T, Irvine KR, Haeryfar SM, Williams S, Sidney J, Sette A, Bennink JR, Yewdell JW. J Exp Med. 2005 January 3; 201(1): 95–104. 10.1084/jem.20041912 PubMed 15623576.
Backbone
  Vector backbone: pcDNA 3.1D V5-His-TOPO
  Backbone manufacturer: Invitrogen
  Backbone size w/o insert (bp): 5514
  Vector type: Mammalian Expression
  Selectable markers: Neomycin (select with G418)
Growth in bacteria
  Bacterial resistance: Ampicillin, 100 μg/mL
  Growth temperature: 37°C
  Growth strain: DH5alpha
  Copy number: High Copy
Gene/Insert
  Gene/Insert name: VV.Orf37 (alt names: VV_WR_098; RNA polymerase subunit, RPO147)
  Species: Vaccinia Virus
  Insert size (bp): 3864
  GenBank ID: 9791022
  Cloning method: Restriction Enzyme; 5′ cloning site BamHI (not destroyed); 3′ cloning site BamHI (not destroyed)
  Sequencing primers: 5′ Universal T7
Terms and licenses: Academic/Nonprofit Terms; Industry Terms: Not Available to Industry
Depositor comments: Please see the Vaccinia kit page ( https://www.addgene.org/vvorf/ ) for more information. The kit page contains the supplemental VVOrfData spreadsheet, which includes important information about this plasmid. The plasmid and insert names provided here relate only to this library. The name of the ORF (if present) in VACV strain Copenhagen and the name of the ORF (if annotated) in VACV strain WR sequence can be found in VVOrfData spreadsheet. Please note that the amino acid sequence given for each ORF in the spreadsheet may contain some errors. Additionally, changes from the expected sequence may be present in these plasmids. Please see Addgene's quality control sequence and sequencing notes in the VVOrfData spreadsheet before ordering this plasmid.
How to cite: DCT.VV.Orf37 was a gift from Jack Bennink & Jon Yewdell (Addgene plasmid # 12725 ; http://n2t.net/addgene:12725 ; RRID:Addgene_12725)
