[The description below was written by a language model from this plasmid's Addgene catalogue record.]
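Description:
DCT.VV.Orf37 is a mammalian expression plasmid built on the commercial pcDNA 3.1D V5-His-TOPO backbone (about 5.5 kb without insert) and carrying a vaccinia virus open reading frame of roughly 3.9 kb. The insert, designated VV.Orf37 within its library and also listed as VV_WR_098, encodes the large RNA polymerase subunit RPO147. The record gives BamHI sites, both retained, at the 5′ and 3′ ends of the insert, so the ORF can in principle be excised with that enzyme. The plasmid is maintained at high copy in E. coli under ampicillin selection, and a neomycin resistance marker allows G418 selection in transfected mammalian cells.

No feature table is provided, so the promoter and tag configuration are not explicitly stated. Vectors of this backbone family typically drive expression from a CMV promoter, with an upstream T7 promoter (consistent with the listed T7 sequencing primer) and an optional C-terminal V5 epitope and polyhistidine tag, but whether the ORF is in frame with those tags here is not recorded.

The construct belongs to a library of individually cloned vaccinia virus ORFs assembled for screening, associated with work identifying poxvirus CD8+ T cell determinants relevant to smallpox vaccine design and characterization. Expressing single viral genes in transfected cells lets individual proteins be tested as sources of T cell epitopes. The depositors caution that the plasmid was made for screening, that its name applies only within this library, and that the insert may differ from the canonical reference sequence, so sequence verification is advisable before other uses.
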