>Addgene plasmid #12725 | DCT.VV.Orf37 | addgene partial sequence | sequence record 19120 | T7 5'-TAATACGACTCACTATAGGG-3'
CGGATCCAGTACCCTTCACCGAATTCCAGCTGACCACCATGGCTGTAATCTCTAAGGTTACGTATAGTCT
ATATGATCAAAAAGAGATTAATGCTACAGATATTATCATTAGTCATGTTAAAAATGACGACGATATCGGT
ACCGTTAAAGATGGTAGACTAGGTGCTATGGATGGGGCATTATGTAAGACTTGTGGGAAAACGGAATTGG
AATGTTTCGGTCACTGGGGTAAAGTAAGTATTTATAAAACTCATATAGTTAAGCCTGAATTTATTTCAGA
AATTATTCGTTTACTGAATCATATATGTATTCACTGCGGATTATTGCGTTCACGAGAACCGTATTCCGAC
GATATTAACCTAAAAGAGTTATCGGGACACGCTCTTAGGAGATTAAAGGATAAAATATTATCCAAGAAAA
AGTCATGTTGGAACAGTGAATGTATGCAACCGTATCAAAAAATTACTTTTTCAAAGAAAAAGGTTTGTTT
CGTCAACAAGTTGGATGATATTAACGTTCCTAATTCTCTCATCTATCAAAAGTTAATTTCTATTCATGAA
AAGTTTTGGCCATTATTAGAAATTCATCAATATCCAGCTAACTTATTTTATACAGACTACTTTCCCATCC
CTCCGTTGATTATTAGACCGGCTATTAGTTTTTGGATAGATAGTATACCCAAAGAAACCAATGAATTAAC
TTACTTATT
